>Addgene plasmid #204569 | pmCherry-EGFP-N3-CYB5R3 | addgene full sequence | sequence record 403734 | Addgene NGS Result
TAGTTATTAATAGTAATCAATTACGGGGTCATTAGTTCATAGCCCATATATGGAGTTCCGCGTTACATAA
CTTACGGTAAATGGCCCGCCTGGCTGACCGCCCAACGACCCCCGCCCATTGACGTCAATAATGACGTATG
TTCCCATAGTAACGCCAATAGGGACTTTCCATTGACGTCAATGGGTGGAGTATTTACGGTAAACTGCCCA
CTTGGCAGTACATCAAGTGTATCATATGCCAAGTACGCCCCCTATTGACGTCAATGACGGTAAATGGCCC
GCCTGGCATTATGCCCAGTACATGACCTTATGGGACTTTCCTACTTGGCAGTACATCTACGTATTAGTCA
TCGCTATTACCATGGTGATGCGGTTTTGGCAGTACATCAATGGGCGTGGATAGCGGTTTGACTCACGGGG
ATTTCCAAGTCTCCACCCCATTGACGTCAATGGGAGTTTGTTTTGGCACCAAAATCAACGGGACTTTCCA
AAATGTCGTAACAACTCCGCCCCATTGACGCAAATGGGCGGTAGGCGTGTACGGTGGGAGGTCTATATAA
GCAGAGCTGGTTTAGTGAACCGTCAGATCCGCTAGCGCTACCGGACTCAGATCTCGAGCTCAAGCTTATG
GGGGCCCAGCTCAGCACGTTGGGCCATATGGTGCTCTTCCCAGTCTGGTTCCTGTACAGTCTGCTCATGA
AGCTGTTCCAGCGCTCCACGCCAGCCATCACCCTCGAGAGCCCGGACATCAAGTACCCGCTGCGGCTCAT
CGACCGGGAGATCATCAGCCATGACACCCGGCGCTTCCGCTTTGCCCTGCCGTCACCCCAGCACATCCTG
GGCCTCCCTGTCGGCCAGCACATCTACCTCTCGGCTCGAATTGATGGAAACCTGGTCGTCCGGCCCTATA
CACCCATCTCCAGCGATGATGACAAGGGCTTCGTGGACCTGGTCATCAAGGTTTACTTCAAGGACACCCA
TCCCAAGTTTCCCGCTGGAGGGAAGATGTCTCAGTACCTGGAGAGCATGCAGATTGGAGACACCATTGAG
TTCCGGGGCCCCAGTGGGCTGCTGGTCTACCAGGGCAAAGGGAAGTTCGCCATCCGACCTGACAAAAAGT
CCAACCCTATCATCAGGACAGTGAAGTCTGTGGGCATGATCGCGGGAGGGACAGGCATCACCCCGATGCT
GCAGGTGATCCGCGCCATCATGAAGGACCCTGATGACCACACTGTGTGCCACCTGCTCTTTGCCAACCAG
ACCGAGAAGGACATCCTGCTGCGACCTGAGCTGGAGGAACTCAGGAACAAACATTCTGCACGCTTCAAGC
TCTGGTACACGCTGGACAGAGCCCCTGAAGCCTGGGACTACGGCCAGGGCTTCGTGAATGAGGAGATGAT
CCGGGACCACCTTCCACCCCCAGAGGAGGAGCCGCTGGTGCTGATGTGTGGCCCCCCACCCATGATCCAG
TACGCCTGCCTTCCCAACCTGGACCACGTGGGCCACCCCACGGAGCGCTGCTTCGTCTTCTCTAGAGGAT
CCATGGTGAGCAAGGGCGAGGAGGATAACATGGCCATCATCAAGGAGTTCATGCGCTTCAAGGTGCACAT
GGAGGGCTCCGTGAACGGCCACGAGTTCGAGATCGAGGGCGAGGGCGAGGGCCGCCCCTACGAGGGCACC
CAGACCGCCAAGCTGAAGGTGACCAAGGGTGGCCCCCTGCCCTTCGCCTGGGACATCCTGTCCCCTCAGT
TCATGTACGGCTCCAAGGCCTACGTGAAGCACCCCGCCGACATCCCCGACTACTTGAAGCTGTCCTTCCC
CGAGGGCTTCAAGTGGGAGCGCGTGATGAACTTCGAGGACGGCGGCGTGGTGACCGTGACCCAGGACTCC
TCCCTGCAGGACGGCGAGTTCATCTACAAGGTGAAGCTGCGCGGCACCAACTTCCCCTCCGACGGCCCCG
TAATGCAGAAGAAGACCATGGGCTGGGAGGCCTCCTCCGAGCGGATGTACCCCGAGGACGGCGCCCTGAA
GGGCGAGATCAAGCAGAGGCTGAAGCTGAAGGACGGCGGCCACTACGACGCTGAGGTCAAGACCACCTAC
AAGGCCAAGAAGCCCGTGCAGCTGCCCGGCGCCTACAACGTCAACATCAAGTTGGACATCACCTCCCACA
ACGAGGACTACACCATCGTGGAACAGTACGAACGCGCCGAGGGCCGCCACTCCACCGGCGGCATGGACGA
GCTGTACAAGAGATCCATCGCCACCATGGTGAGCAAGGGCGAGGAGCTGTTCACCGGGGTGGTGCCCATC
CTGGTCGAGCTGGACGGCGACGTAAACGGCCACAAGTTCAGCGTGTCCGGCGAGGGCGAGGGCGATGCCA
CCTACGGCAAGCTGACCCTGAAGTTCATCTGCACCACCGGCAAGCTGCCCGTGCCCTGGCCCACCCTCGT
GACCACCCTGACCTACGGCGTGCAGTGCTTCAGCCGCTACCCCGACCACATGAAGCAGCACGACTTCTTC
AAGTCCGCCATGCCCGAAGGCTACGTCCAGGAGCGCACCATCTTCTTCAAGGACGACGGCAACTACAAGA
CCCGCGCCGAGGTGAAGTTCGAGGGCGACACCCTGGTGAACCGCATCGAGCTGAAGGGCATCGACTTCAA
GGAGGACGGCAACATCCTGGGGCACAAGCTGGAGTACAACTACAACAGCCACAACGTCTATATCATGGCC
GACAAGCAGAAGAACGGCATCAAGGTGAACTTCAAGATCCGCCACAACATCGAGGACGGCAGCGTGCAGC
TCGCCGACCACTACCAGCAGAACACCCCCATCGGCGACGGCCCCGTGCTGCTGCCCGACAACCACTACCT
GAGCACCCAGTCCGCCCTGAGCAAAGACCCCAACGAGAAGCGCGATCACATGGTCCTGCTGGAGTTCGTG
ACCGCCGCCGGGATCACTCTCGGCATGGACGAGCTGTACAAGTAAAGCGGCCGCGACTCTAGATCATAAT
CAGCCATACCACATTTGTAGAGGTTTTACTTGCTTTAAAAAACCTCCCACACCTCCCCCTGAACCTGAAA
CATAAAATGAATGCAATTGTTGTTGTTAACTTGTTTATTGCAGCTTATAATGGTTACAAATAAAGCAATA
GCATCACAAATTTCACAAATAAAGCATTTTTTTCACTGCATTCTAGTTGTGGTTTGTCCAAACTCATCAA
TGTATCTTAAGGCGTAAATTGTAAGCGTTAATATTTTGTTAAAATTCGCGTTAAATTTTTGTTAAATCAG
CTCATTTTTTAACCAATAGGCCGAAATCGGCAAAATCCCTTATAAATCAAAAGAATAGACCGAGATAGGG
T
[37 nt withheld, positions 3362-3398]
AAAGAACGTGGACTCCAACGTCAAAGG
[49 nt withheld, positions 3426-3474]
T
[91 nt withheld, positions 3476-3566]
G
[124 nt withheld, positions 3568-3691]
CAGGTGGCACTTTTCGGGGAAATGTGCGCGGAACCCCTATTTGTTTATTTTTCTAAATACATTCAAATAT
GTATCCGCTCATGAGACAATAACCCTGATAAATGCTTCAATAATATTGAAAAAGGAAGAGTCCTGAGGCG
GAAAGAACCAGCTGTGGAATGTGTGTCAGTTAGGGTGTGGAAAGTCCCCAGGCTCCCCAGCAGGCAGAAG
TATGCAAAGCATGCATCTCAATTAGTCAGCAACCAGGTGTGGAAAGTCCCCAGGCTCCCCAGCAGGCAGA
AGTATGCAAAGCATGCATCTCAATTAGTCAGCAACCATAGTCCCGCCCCTAACTCCGCCCATCCCGCCCC
TAACTCCGCCCAGTTCCGCCCATTCTCCGCCCCATGGCTGACTAATTTTTTTTATTTATGCAGAGGCCGA
GGCCGCCTCGGCCTCTGAGCTATTCCAGAAGTAGTGAGGAGGCTTTTTTGGAGGCCTAGGCTTTTGCAAA
GATCGATCAAGAGACAGGATGAGGATCGTTTCGCATGATTGAACAAGATGGATTGCACGCAGGTTCTCCG
GCCGCTTGGGTGGAGAGGCTATTCGGCTATGACTGGGCACAACAGACAATCGGCTGCTCTGATGCCGCCG
TGTTCCGGCTGTCAGCGCAGGGGCGCCCGGTTCTTTTTGTCAAGACCGACCTGTCCGGTGCCCTGAATGA
ACTGCAAGACGAGGCAGCGCGGCTATCGTGGCTGGCCACGACGGGCGTTCCTTGCGCAGCTGTGCTCGAC
GTTGTCACTGAAGCGGGAAGGGACTGGCTGCTATTGGGCGAAGTGCCGGGGCAGGATCTCCTGTCATCTC
ACCTTGCTCCTGCCGAGAAAGTATCCATCATGGCTGATGCAATGCGGCGGCTGCATACGCTTGATCCGGC
TACCTGCCCATTCGACCACCAAGCGAAACATCGCATCGAGCGAGCACGTACTCGGATGGAAGCCGGTCTT
GTCGATCAGGATGATCTGGACGAAGAGCATCAGGGGCTCGCGCCAGCCGAACTGTTCGCCAGGCTCAAGG
CGAGCATGCCCGACGGCGAGGATCTCGTCGTGACCCATGGCGATGCCTGCTTGCCGAATATCATGGTGGA
AAATGGCCGCTTTTCTGGATTCATCGACTGTGGCCGGCTGGGTGTGGCGGACCGCTATCAGGACATAGCG
TTGGCTACCCGTGATATTGCTGAAGAGCTTGGCGGCGAATGGGCTGACCGCTTCCTCGTGCTTTACGGTA
TCGCCGCTCCCGATTCGCAGCGCATCGCCTTCTATCGCCTTCTTGACGAGTTCTTCTGAGCGGGACTCTG
GGGTTCGAAATGACCGACCAAGCGACGCCCAACCTGCCATCACGAGATTTCGATTCCACCGCCGCCTTCT
ATGAAAGGTTGGGCTTCGGAATCGTTTTCCGGGACGCCGGCTGGATGATCCTCCAGCGCGGGGATCTCAT
GCTGGAGTTCTTCGCCCACCCTAGGGGGAGGCTAACTGAAACACGGAAGGAGACAATACCGGAAGGAACC
CGCGCTATGACGGCAATAAAAAGACAGAATAAAACGCACGGTGTTGGGTCGTTTGTTCATAAACGCGGGG
TTCGGTCCCAGGGCTGGCACTCTGTCGATACCCCACCGAGACCCCATTGGGGCCAATACGCCCGCGTTTC
TTCCTTTTCCCCACCCCACCCCCCAAGTTCGGGTGAAGGCCCAGGGCTCGCAGCCAACGTCGGGGCGGCA
GGCCCTGCCATAGCCTCAGGTTACTCATATATACTTTAGATTGATTTAAAACTTCATTTTTAATTTAAAA
GGATCTAGGTGAAGATCCTTTTTGATAATCTCATGACCAAAATCCCTTAACGTGAGTTTTCGTTCCACTG
AGCGTCAGACCCCGTAGAAAAGATCAAAGGATCTTCTTGAGATCCTTTTTTTCTGCGCGTAATCTGCTGC
TTGCAAACAAAAAAACCACCGCTACCAGCGGTGGTTTGTTTGCCGGATCAAGAGCTACCAACTCTTTTTC
CGAAGGTAACTGGCTTCAGCAGAGCGCAGATACCAAATACTGTTCTTCTAGTGTAGCCGTAGTTAGGCCA
CCACTTCAAGAACTCTGTAGCACCGCCTACATACCTCGCTCTGCTAATCCTGTTACCAGTGGCTGCTGCC
AGTGGCGATAAGTCGTGTCTTACCGGGTTGGACTCAAGACGATAGTTACCGGATAAGGCGCAGCGGTCGG
GCTGAACGGGGGGTTCGTGCACACAGCCCAGCTTGGAGCGAACGACCTACACCGAACTGAGATACCTACA
GCGTGAGCTATGAGAAAGCGCCACGCTTCCCGAAGGGAGAAAGGCGGACAGGTATCCGGTAAGCGGCAGG
GTCGGAACAGGAGAGCGCACGAGGGAGCTTCCAGGGGGAAACGCCTGGTATCTTTATAGTCCTGTCGGGT
TTCGCCACCTCTGACTTGAGCGTCGATTTTTGTGATGCTCGTCAGGGGGGCGGAGCCTATGGAAAAACGC
CAGCAACGCGGCCTTTTTACGGTTCCTGGCCTTTTGCTGGCCTTTTGCTCACATGTTCTTTCCTGCGTTA
TCCCCTGATTCTGTGGATAACCGTATTACCGCCATGCAT
Features (pLannotate 1.2.2; 16 found; start..end, strand, type, name):
     61..364     +  enhancer       CMV enhancer: human cytomegalovirus immediate early enhancer
    365..568     +  promoter       CMV promoter: human cytomegalovirus (CMV) immediate early promoter
    591..627     +  misc_feature   MCS (fragment): multiple cloning site
    628..1530    +  CDS            CYB5R3: NB5R3_HUMAN - Also known as DIA1. Experimental evidence at protein level: Swiss-Prot protein existence level 1. Desaturation and elongation of fatty acids, cholesterol biosynthesis, drug metabolism, and, in erythrocyte, methemoglobin reduction. From Homo sapiens (Human).
   1543..2250    +  CDS            mCherry: mCherry is a basic (constitutively fluorescent) red fluorescent protein published in 2004, derived from Discosoma sp.. It is reported to be a very rapidly-maturing monomer with low acid sensitivity.
   2266..2985    +  CDS            EGFP: the original enhanced GFP (Yang et al., 1996) mammalian codon-optimized
   3002..3085    +  CDS            large T antigen (fragment): large T antigen from SV40 (simian virus 40)
   3108..3229    +  polyA_signal   SV40 poly(A) signal: SV40 polyadenylation signal
   3263..3691    -  rep_origin     f1 ori (sequence partly withheld): f1 bacteriophage origin of replication; arrow indicates direction of (+) strand synthesis
   3718..3822    +  promoter       AmpR promoter: bla
   3824..4181    +  promoter       SV40 promoter: SV40 enhancer and early promoter
   4216..5010    +  CDS            NeoR/KanR: aminoglycoside phosphotransferase from Tn5; aph(3')-II (or nptII); confers resistance to neomycin, kanamycin, and G418 (Geneticin®)
   5031..5183    +  CDS            ble (fragment): BLE_KLEPN - Experimental evidence at protein level: Swiss-Prot protein existence level 1. Binding protein with a strong affinity to the bleomycin family of antibiotics. Binds to CL990; an antimitotic-antibiotic compound. From Klebsiella pneumoniae.
   5242..5289    +  polyA_signal   HSV TK poly(A) signal: herpes simplex virus thymidine kinase polyadenylation signal (Cole and Stacy, 1985)
   5380..5396    -  polyA_signal   bGH poly(A) signal (fragment): bovine growth hormone polyadenylation signal
   5618..6206    +  rep_origin     ori: high-copy-number ColE1/pMB1/pBR322/pUC origin of replication
