[The description below was written by a language model from this plasmid's Addgene catalogue record and pLannotate feature annotations shown in this document.]
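Description:
pmCherry-EGFP-N3-CYB5R3 is a 6,320 bp mammalian expression plasmid built on the pEGFP-N3 backbone that expresses wild-type human CYB5R3 (NADH-cytochrome b5 reductase 3, also known as DIA1 or B5R) with a tandem fluorescent tag. It is propagated in E. coli at high copy from a ColE1/pUC-type origin and selected with kanamycin. The single NeoR/KanR gene (Tn5 aminoglycoside phosphotransferase) sits behind both a bacterial bla promoter and the SV40 enhancer/early promoter and ends with the HSV TK polyadenylation signal, so it gives kanamycin resistance in bacteria and can also support G418 selection in transfected mammalian cells. An f1 origin is also present. Short matches to ble, SV40 large T antigen and the bGH poly(A) signal are annotated only as fragments and appear to be backbone remnants rather than functional elements.

The expression cassette is driven by the human CMV immediate early enhancer and promoter. A residual piece of the multiple cloning site is followed by the CYB5R3 coding sequence, then mCherry, then EGFP, all on the same strand and separated by short linkers, with the SV40 poly(A) signal terminating the transcript. This layout is consistent with a single CYB5R3-mCherry-EGFP fusion carrying both fluorophores at the C-terminus. The restriction sites used for cloning are not recorded.

The stated purpose is expression of mCherry-EGFP-tagged CYB5R3 in mammalian cells, and the associated work concerns regulation of ER-phagy through ufmylation of CYB5R3. Tandem mCherry-EGFP tags are commonly used as delivery reporters for acidic compartments, because EGFP fluorescence is quenched at low pH while mCherry is relatively acid-stable. The record does not explicitly state that this construct was used in that way.
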