Addgene plasmid #204569: pmCherry-EGFP-N3-CYB5R3
Purpose: Expresses mCherry-EGFP-tagged CYB5R3 in mammalian cells
Depositing lab: Masaaki Komatsu. Depositing organization: Juntendo University. Publication: The UFM1 system regulates ER-phagy through the ufmylation of CYB5R3. Ishimura R, El-Gowily AH, Noshiro D, Komatsu-Hirota S, Ono Y, Shindo M, Hatta T, Abe M, Uemura T, Lee-Okada HC, Mohamed TM, Yokomizo T, Ueno T, Sakimura K, Natsume T, Sorimachi H, Inada T, Waguri S, Noda NN, Komatsu M. Nat Commun. 2022 Dec 21;13(1):7857. doi: 10.1038/s41467-022-35501-0. PubMed 36543799.
Backbone
  Vector backbone: pEGFP-N3
  Vector type: Mammalian Expression
Growth in bacteria
  Bacterial resistance: Kanamycin, 50 μg/mL
  Growth temperature: 37°C
  Growth strain: DH5alpha
  Copy number: High Copy
Gene/Insert
  Gene/Insert name: CYB5R3
  Species: H. sapiens (human)
  Mutation: none
  Entrez Gene: CYB5R3 (a.k.a. B5R, DIA1)
  Cloning method: Restriction Enzyme; 5′ cloning site Unknown (unknown if destroyed); 3′ cloning site Unknown (unknown if destroyed)
Terms and licenses: Academic/Nonprofit Terms; Industry Terms: Not Available to Industry
How to cite: pmCherry-EGFP-N3-CYB5R3 was a gift from Masaaki Komatsu (Addgene plasmid # 204569 ; http://n2t.net/addgene:204569 ; RRID:Addgene_204569)
